Addgene plasmid #214689: pDual_dsCas9_Puro_hs_TP73
Purpose: Lentiviral expression vector for an inducible Cas9-P2A-Puromycin resistance casette with two sgRNA sequences against human TP73
Depositing lab: Kevin Janes. Depositing organization: University of Virginia.
Backbone
  Vector backbone: pDual_dsCas9_Puro
  Vector type: Lentiviral, CRISPR
Growth in bacteria
  Bacterial resistance: Ampicillin, 100 μg/mL
  Growth temperature: 30°C
  Growth strain: NEB Stable
  Copy number: High Copy
Gene/Insert
  Gene/Insert name: dgRNA_TP73
  gRNA/shRNA sequence: GCCTTCGGTTTCCAGCCGCG; CAGCATGGACGTCTTCCACC
  Species: H. sapiens (human)
  Mutation: Puromycin resistance cassette has silent mutations to remove BsmBI recognition sequence (CGTCTCG->AGTGAGC; aas:GVS; 8645-8651 on the plasmid)
  Entrez Gene: TP73 (a.k.a. CILD47, P73)
  Cloning method: Restriction Enzyme; 5′ cloning site SbfI (unknown if destroyed); 3′ cloning site BsmBI (unknown if destroyed)
Terms and licenses: Academic/Nonprofit Terms; Industry Terms: Not Available to Industry
How to cite: pDual_dsCas9_Puro_hs_TP73 was a gift from Kevin Janes (Addgene plasmid # 214689 ; http://n2t.net/addgene:214689 ; RRID:Addgene_214689)
