[The description below was written by a language model from this plasmid's Addgene catalogue record and pLannotate feature annotations shown in this document.]
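Description:
pDual_dsCas9_Puro_hs_TP73 is a 13.8 kb third-generation-style, self-inactivating HIV-1 lentiviral CRISPR vector built on the pDual_dsCas9_Puro backbone. It delivers a drug-stabilizable Cas9 together with two guide RNAs against human TP73. In bacteria it replicates from a high-copy ColE1/pUC origin and is selected with ampicillin (AmpR). An f1 origin is also present. Outside the viral unit, an SV40/EM7-driven BleoR cassette with an SV40 poly(A) signal could in principle confer Zeocin resistance. The record assigns no role to this cassette.

The transfer cassette begins with a CMV enhancer/promoter fused to a truncated 5' LTR, which drives Tat-independent production of genomic RNA. This is followed by the Ψ packaging signal with a gag fragment, the RRE for Rev-dependent export, and the cPPT/CTS. It ends in a ΔU3 3' LTR followed by a bGH poly(A) signal.

Within this unit, two tandem human U6 promoters each precede an S. pyogenes gRNA scaffold, so the two TP73-targeting guides are expressed from one provirus. This arrangement is commonly used to excise a segment or improve knockout efficiency. The guide pair was inserted by restriction cloning between SbfI and BsmBI sites.

Downstream, an EF-1α core promoter drives an FKBP12 L106P destabilization domain positioned directly upstream of Cas9. According to the catalogue entry, Cas9 is linked through P2A to puromycin N-acetyltransferase, although the P2A is not separately annotated in the feature table. A WPRE follows to enhance transcript expression. The destabilization domain targets Cas9 for degradation unless a stabilizing ligand such as Shield1 is added. This accounts for the "inducible" editing, while puromycin selects transduced cells. The PuroR coding sequence carries silent changes that remove a BsmBI site. The construct is suited to making stable human cell lines with temporally controlled TP73 disruption.
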