Features (pLannotate 1.2.2; 37 found; start..end, strand, type, name):
     31..83      -  misc_feature   bom (fragment): basis of mobility region from pBR322
    238..617     +  enhancer       CMV enhancer: human cytomegalovirus immediate early enhancer
    618..817     +  promoter       CMV promoter: human cytomegalovirus (CMV) immediate early promoter
    835..1015    +  LTR            5' LTR (truncated): truncated 5' long terminal repeat (LTR) from HIV-1
   1062..1187    +  misc_feature   HIV-1 Ψ: packaging signal of human immunodeficiency virus type 1
   1171..1534    +  CDS            HIV-1 gag (fragment): gag protein from human immunodeficiency virus 1; gag
   1680..1913    +  misc_feature   RRE: The Rev response element (RRE) of HIV-1 allows for Rev-dependent mRNA export from the nucleus to the cytoplasm.
   2290..2390    +  CDS            Rev (fragment): human immunodeficiency virus 1 (HIV-1) Rev protein; rev; enhances nuclear export of unspliced and incompletely spliced viral mRNAs
   2440..2557    +  misc_feature   cPPT/CTS: central polypurine tract and central termination sequence of HIV-1
   2608..2848    +  promoter       U6 promoter: RNA polymerase III promoter for human U6 snRNA
   2879..2954    +  misc_RNA       gRNA scaffold: guide RNA scaffold for the Streptococcus pyogenes CRISPR/Cas9 system
   2961..3004    +  misc_RNA       gRNA scaffold (fragment): guide RNA scaffold for the Streptococcus pyogenes CRISPR/Cas9 system
   3045..3285    +  promoter       U6 promoter: RNA polymerase III promoter for human U6 snRNA
   3313..3388    +  misc_RNA       gRNA scaffold: guide RNA scaffold for the Streptococcus pyogenes CRISPR/Cas9 system
   3406..3424    +  CDS            small t antigen (fragment): SV40 (simian virus 40) small t antigen
   3450..3661    +  promoter       EF-1α core promoter: core promoter for human elongation factor EF-1α
   3681..4004    +  CDS            DD: destabilization domain that can be stabilized by Shield1 in the ProteoTuner™ system L106P mutant of FKBP12
   4014..8117    +  CDS            Cas9: Cas9 (Csn1) endonuclease from the Streptococcus pyogenes Type II CRISPR/Cas system generates RNA-guided double strand breaks in DNA
   8259..8855    +  CDS            PuroR (fragment): puromycin N-acetyltransferase; pac from Streptomyces; confers resistance to puromycin
   8870..9458    +  misc_feature   WPRE: woodchuck hepatitis virus posttranscriptional regulatory element
   9509..9528    +  misc_feature   cPPT/CTS (fragment): central polypurine tract and central termination sequence of HIV-1
   9530..9763    +  LTR            3' LTR (ΔU3): self-inactivating 3' long terminal repeat (LTR) from HIV-1
   9795..10019   +  polyA_signal   bGH poly(A) signal: bovine growth hormone polyadenylation signal
  10023..10044   +  promoter       SV40 promoter (fragment): SV40 enhancer and early promoter
  10065..10493   +  rep_origin     f1 ori (sequence partly withheld): f1 bacteriophage origin of replication; arrow indicates direction of (+) strand synthesis
  10507..10836   +  promoter       SV40 promoter: SV40 enhancer and early promoter
  10884..10931   +  promoter       EM7 promoter: synthetic bacterial promoter&nbsp
  10950..11324   +  CDS            BleoR: antibiotic-binding protein; Sh ble from Streptoalloteichus hindustanus; confers resistance to bleomycin, phleomycin, and Zeocin™
  11334..11459   +  CDS            ble (fragment): BLE_KLEPN - Experimental evidence at protein level: Swiss-Prot protein existence level 1. Binding protein with a strong affinity to the bleomycin family of antibiotics. Binds to CL990; an antimitotic-antibiotic compound. From Klebsiella pneumoniae.
  11454..11575   +  polyA_signal   SV40 poly(A) signal: SV40 polyadenylation signal
  11646..11668   -  protein_bind   lac operator (fragment): The lac repressor binds to the lac operator to inhibit transcription in E. coli. This inhibition can be relieved by adding lactose or isopropyl-β-D-thiogalactopyranoside (IPTG). lac repressor encoded by lacI
  11672..11702   -  promoter       lac promoter: promoter for the E. coli lac operon
  11717..11738   -  protein_bind   CAP binding site: CAP binding activates transcription in the presence of cAMP. E. coli catabolite activator protein
  11751..11843   -  CDS            lacI (fragment): lac repressor; lacI; The lac repressor binds to the lac operator to inhibit transcription in E. coli. This inhibition can be relieved by adding lactose or isopropyl-β-D-thiogalactopyranoside (IPTG).
  12026..12614   -  rep_origin     ori: high-copy-number ColE1/pMB1/pBR322/pUC origin of replication
  12785..13645   -  CDS            AmpR: β-lactamase; bla; confers resistance to ampicillin, carbenicillin, and related antibiotics
  13646..13750   -  promoter       AmpR promoter: bla
>Addgene plasmid #214689 | pDual_dsCas9_Puro_hs_TP73 | addgene full sequence | sequence record 428791 | Addgene NGS Result
GTCGACGGATCGGGAGATCTCCCGATCCCCTATGGTGCACTCTCAGTACAATCTGCTCTGATGCCGCATA
GTTAAGCCAGTATCTGCTCCCTGCTTGTGTGTTGGAGGTCGCTGAGTAGTGCGCGAGCAAAATTTAAGCT
ACAACAAGGCAAGGCTTGACCGACAATTGCATGAAGAATCTGCTTAGGGTTAGGCGTTTTGCGCTGCTTC
GCGATGTACGGGCCAGATATACGCGTTGACATTGATTATTGACTAGTTATTAATAGTAATCAATTACGGG
GTCATTAGTTCATAGCCCATATATGGAGTTCCGCGTTACATAACTTACGGTAAATGGCCCGCCTGGCTGA
CCGCCCAACGACCCCCGCCCATTGACGTCAATAATGACGTATGTTCCCATAGTAACGCCAATAGGGACTT
TCCATTGACGTCAATGGGTGGAGTATTTACGGTAAACTGCCCACTTGGCAGTACATCAAGTGTATCATAT
GCCAAGTACGCCCCCTATTGACGTCAATGACGGTAAATGGCCCGCCTGGCATTATGCCCAGTACATGACC
TTATGGGACTTTCCTACTTGGCAGTACATCTACGTATTAGTCATCGCTATTACCATGGTGATGCGGTTTT
GGCAGTACATCAATGGGCGTGGATAGCGGTTTGACTCACGGGGATTTCCAAGTCTCCACCCCATTGACGT
CAATGGGAGTTTGTTTTGGCACCAAAATCAACGGGACTTTCCAAAATGTCGTAACAACTCCGCCCCATTG
ACGCAAATGGGCGGTAGGCGTGTACGGTGGGAGGTCTATATAAGCAGCGCGTTTTGCCTGTACTGGGTCT
CTCTGGTTAGACCAGATCTGAGCCTGGGAGCTCTCTGGCTAACTAGGGAACCCACTGCTTAAGCCTCAAT
AAAGCTTGCCTTGAGTGCTTCAAGTAGTGTGTGCCCGTCTGTTGTGTGACTCTGGTAACTAGAGATCCCT
CAGACCCTTTTAGTCAGTGTGGAAAATCTCTAGCAGTGGCGCCCGAACAGGGACTTGAAAGCGAAAGGGA
AACCAGAGGAGCTCTCTCGACGCAGGACTCGGCTTGCTGAAGCGCGCACGGCAAGAGGCGAGGGGCGGCG
ACTGGTGAGTACGCCAAAAATTTTGACTAGCGGAGGCTAGAAGGAGAGAGATGGGTGCGAGAGCGTCAGT
ATTAAGCGGGGGAGAATTAGATCGCGATGGGAAAAAATTCGGTTAAGGCCAGGGGGAAAGAAAAAATATA
AATTAAAACATATAGTATGGGCAAGCAGGGAGCTAGAACGATTCGCAGTTAATCCTGGCCTGTTAGAAAC
ATCAGAAGGCTGTAGACAAATACTGGGACAGCTACAACCATCCCTTCAGACAGGATCAGAAGAACTTAGA
TCATTATATAATACAGTAGCAACCCTCTATTGTGTGCATCAAAGGATAGAGATAAAAGACACCAAGGAAG
CTTTAGACAAGATAGAGGAAGAGCAAAACAAAAGTAAGACCACCGCACAGCAAGCGGCCGCTGATCTTCA
GACCTGGAGGAGGAGATATGAGGGACAATTGGAGAAGTGAATTATATAAATATAAAGTAGTAAAAATTGA
ACCATTAGGAGTAGCACCCACCAAGGCAAAGAGAAGAGTGGTGCAGAGAGAAAAAAGAGCAGTGGGAATA
GGAGCTTTGTTCCTTGGGTTCTTGGGAGCAGCAGGAAGCACTATGGGCGCAGCGTCAATGACGCTGACGG
TACAGGCCAGACAATTATTGTCTGGTATAGTGCAGCAGCAGAACAATTTGCTGAGGGCTATTGAGGCGCA
ACAGCATCTGTTGCAACTCACAGTCTGGGGCATCAAGCAGCTCCAGGCAAGAATCCTGGCTGTGGAAAGA
TACCTAAAGGATCAACAGCTCCTGGGGATTTGGGGTTGCTCTGGAAAACTCATTTGCACCACTGCTGTGC
CTTGGAATGCTAGTTGGAGTAATAAATCTCTGGAACAGATTTGGAATCACACGACCTGGATGGAGTGGGA
CAGAGAAATTAACAATTACACAAGCTTAATACACTCCTTAATTGAAGAATCGCAAAACCAGCAAGAAAAG
AATGAACAAGAATTATTGGAATTAGATAAATGGGCAAGTTTGTGGAATTGGTTTAACATAACAAATTGGC
TGTGGTATATAAAATTATTCATAATGATAGTAGGAGGCTTGGTAGGTTTAAGAATAGTTTTTGCTGTACT
TTCTATAGTGAATAGAGTTAGGCAGGGATATTCACCATTATCGTTTCAGACCCACCTCCCAACCCCGAGG
GGACCCGACAGGCCCGAAGGAATAGAAGAAGAAGGTGGAGAGAGAGACAGAGACAGATCCATTCGATTAG
TGAACGGATCGGCACTGCGTGCGCCAATTCTGCAGACAAATGGCAGTATTCATCCACAATTTTAAAAGAA
AAGGGGGGATTGGGGGGTACAGTGCAGGGGAAAGAATAGTAGACATAATAGCAACAGACATACAAACTAA
AGAATTACAAAAACAAATTACAAAAATTCAAAATTTTCGGGTTTATTACAGGGACAGCAGAGATCCAGTT
TGGTTAATTAAGGTACCGAGGGCCTATTTCCCATGATTCCTTCATATTTGCATATACGATACAAGGCTGT
TAGAGAGATAATTAGAATTAATTTGACTGTAAACACAAAGATATTAGTACAAAATACGTGACGTAGAAAG
TAATAATTTCTTGGGTAGTTTGCAGTTTTAAAATTATGTTTTAAAATGGACTATCATATGCTTACCGTAA
CTTGAAAGTATTTCGATTTCTTGGCTTTATATATCTTGTGGAAAGGACGAAACCTGCAGCCTTCGGTTTC
CAGCCGCGGTTTTAGAGCTAGAAATAGCAAGTTAAAATAAGGCTAGTCCGTTATCAACTTGAAAAAGTGG
CACCGAGTCGGTGCTTTTTTGTTTTAGAGCTAGAAATAGCAAGTTAAAATAAGGCTAGTCCGTTTTTAGC
GCGTGCGCCAATTCTGCAGACAAATGGCTCTAGAGAGGGCCTATTTCCCATGATTCCTTCATATTTGCAT
ATACGATACAAGGCTGTTAGAGAGATAATTGGAATTAATTTGACTGTAAACACAAAGATATTAGTACAAA
ATACGTGACGTAGAAAGTAATAATTTCTTGGGTAGTTTGCAGTTTTAAAATTATGTTTTAAAATGGACTA
TCATATGCTTACCGTAACTTGAAAGTATTTCGATTTCTTGGCTTTATATATCTTGTGGAAAGGACCGTCT
CTCAGCATGGACGTCTTCCACCGTTTTAGAGCTAGAAATAGCAAGTTAAAATAAGGCTAGTCCGTTATCA
ACTTGAAAAAGTGGCACCGAGTCGGTGCTTTTTTGAATTCGCTAGCTAGGTCTTGAAAGGAGTGGGAATT
GGCTCCGGTGCCCGTCAGTGGGCAGAGCGCACATCGCCCACAGTCCCCGAGAAGTTGGGGGGAGGGGTCG
GCAATTGATCCGGTGCCTAGAGAAGGTGGCGCGGGGTAAACTGGGAAAGTGATGTCGTGTACTGGCTCCG
CCTTTTTCCCGAGGGTGGGGGAGAACCGTATATAAGTGCAGTAGTCGCCGTGAACGTTCTTTTTCGCAAC
GGGTTTGCCGCCAGAACACAGGACCGGTTCTAGAGCCACCATGGGAGTGCAGGTGGAAACCATCTCCCCA
GGTGACGGGCGCACCTTCCCCAAGCGCGGCCAGACCTGTGTGGTGCACTACACCGGGATGCTTGAAGATG
GAAAGAAAGTCGATTCCTCCCGGGACAGAAACAAGCCCTTTAAGTTTATGCTAGGCAAGCAGGAGGTGAT
CCGAGGCTGGGAAGAAGGGGTTGCCCAGATGAGTGTGGGTCAGAGAGCCAAACTGACTATATCTCCAGAT
TATGCCTATGGTGCCACTGGGCACCCAGGCATCATCCCACCACATGCCACTCTCGTCTTCGATGTGGAGC
TTCTAAAACCGGAACCGGCTAGCATGGACAAGAAGTACAGCATCGGCCTGGACATCGGCACCAACTCTGT
GGGCTGGGCCGTGATCACCGACGAGTACAAGGTGCCCAGCAAGAAATTCAAGGTGCTGGGCAACACCGAC
CGGCACAGCATCAAGAAGAACCTGATCGGAGCCCTGCTGTTCGACAGCGGCGAAACAGCCGAGGCCACCC
GGCTGAAGAGAACCGCCAGAAGAAGATACACCAGACGGAAGAACCGGATCTGCTATCTGCAAGAGATCTT
CAGCAACGAGATGGCCAAGGTGGACGACAGCTTCTTCCACAGACTGGAAGAGTCCTTCCTGGTGGAAGAG
GATAAGAAGCACGAGCGGCACCCCATCTTCGGCAACATCGTGGACGAGGTGGCCTACCACGAGAAGTACC
CCACCATCTACCACCTGAGAAAGAAACTGGTGGACAGCACCGACAAGGCCGACCTGCGGCTGATCTATCT
GGCCCTGGCCCACATGATCAAGTTCCGGGGCCACTTCCTGATCGAGGGCGACCTGAACCCCGACAACAGC
GACGTGGACAAGCTGTTCATCCAGCTGGTGCAGACCTACAACCAGCTGTTCGAGGAAAACCCCATCAACG
CCAGCGGCGTGGACGCCAAGGCCATCCTGTCTGCCAGACTGAGCAAGAGCAGACGGCTGGAAAATCTGAT
CGCCCAGCTGCCCGGCGAGAAGAAGAATGGCCTGTTCGGAAACCTGATTGCCCTGAGCCTGGGCCTGACC
CCCAACTTCAAGAGCAACTTCGACCTGGCCGAGGATGCCAAACTGCAGCTGAGCAAGGACACCTACGACG
ACGACCTGGACAACCTGCTGGCCCAGATCGGCGACCAGTACGCCGACCTGTTTCTGGCCGCCAAGAACCT
GTCCGACGCCATCCTGCTGAGCGACATCCTGAGAGTGAACACCGAGATCACCAAGGCCCCCCTGAGCGCC
TCTATGATCAAGAGATACGACGAGCACCACCAGGACCTGACCCTGCTGAAAGCTCTCGTGCGGCAGCAGC
TGCCTGAGAAGTACAAAGAGATTTTCTTCGACCAGAGCAAGAACGGCTACGCCGGCTACATTGACGGCGG
AGCCAGCCAGGAAGAGTTCTACAAGTTCATCAAGCCCATCCTGGAAAAGATGGACGGCACCGAGGAACTG
CTCGTGAAGCTGAACAGAGAGGACCTGCTGCGGAAGCAGCGGACCTTCGACAACGGCAGCATCCCCCACC
AGATCCACCTGGGAGAGCTGCACGCCATTCTGCGGCGGCAGGAAGATTTTTACCCATTCCTGAAGGACAA
CCGGGAAAAGATCGAGAAGATCCTGACCTTCCGCATCCCCTACTACGTGGGCCCTCTGGCCAGGGGAAAC
AGCAGATTCGCCTGGATGACCAGAAAGAGCGAGGAAACCATCACCCCCTGGAACTTCGAGGAAGTGGTGG
ACAAGGGCGCTTCCGCCCAGAGCTTCATCGAGCGGATGACCAACTTCGATAAGAACCTGCCCAACGAGAA
GGTGCTGCCCAAGCACAGCCTGCTGTACGAGTACTTCACCGTGTATAACGAGCTGACCAAAGTGAAATAC
GTGACCGAGGGAATGAGAAAGCCCGCCTTCCTGAGCGGCGAGCAGAAAAAGGCCATCGTGGACCTGCTGT
TCAAGACCAACCGGAAAGTGACCGTGAAGCAGCTGAAAGAGGACTACTTCAAGAAAATCGAGTGCTTCGA
CTCCGTGGAAATCTCCGGCGTGGAAGATCGGTTCAACGCCTCCCTGGGCACATACCACGATCTGCTGAAA
ATTATCAAGGACAAGGACTTCCTGGACAATGAGGAAAACGAGGACATTCTGGAAGATATCGTGCTGACCC
TGACACTGTTTGAGGACAGAGAGATGATCGAGGAACGGCTGAAAACCTATGCCCACCTGTTCGACGACAA
AGTGATGAAGCAGCTGAAGCGGCGGAGATACACCGGCTGGGGCAGGCTGAGCCGGAAGCTGATCAACGGC
ATCCGGGACAAGCAGTCCGGCAAGACAATCCTGGATTTCCTGAAGTCCGACGGCTTCGCCAACAGAAACT
TCATGCAGCTGATCCACGACGACAGCCTGACCTTTAAAGAGGACATCCAGAAAGCCCAGGTGTCCGGCCA
GGGCGATAGCCTGCACGAGCACATTGCCAATCTGGCCGGCAGCCCCGCCATTAAGAAGGGCATCCTGCAG
ACAGTGAAGGTGGTGGACGAGCTCGTGAAAGTGATGGGCCGGCACAAGCCCGAGAACATCGTGATCGAAA
TGGCCAGAGAGAACCAGACCACCCAGAAGGGACAGAAGAACAGCCGCGAGAGAATGAAGCGGATCGAAGA
GGGCATCAAAGAGCTGGGCAGCCAGATCCTGAAAGAACACCCCGTGGAAAACACCCAGCTGCAGAACGAG
AAGCTGTACCTGTACTACCTGCAGAATGGGCGGGATATGTACGTGGACCAGGAACTGGACATCAACCGGC
TGTCCGACTACGATGTGGACCATATCGTGCCTCAGAGCTTTCTGAAGGACGACTCCATCGACAACAAGGT
GCTGACCAGAAGCGACAAGAACCGGGGCAAGAGCGACAACGTGCCCTCCGAAGAGGTCGTGAAGAAGATG
AAGAACTACTGGCGGCAGCTGCTGAACGCCAAGCTGATTACCCAGAGAAAGTTCGACAATCTGACCAAGG
CCGAGAGAGGCGGCCTGAGCGAACTGGATAAGGCCGGCTTCATCAAGAGACAGCTGGTGGAAACCCGGCA
GATCACAAAGCACGTGGCACAGATCCTGGACTCCCGGATGAACACTAAGTACGACGAGAATGACAAGCTG
ATCCGGGAAGTGAAAGTGATCACCCTGAAGTCCAAGCTGGTGTCCGATTTCCGGAAGGATTTCCAGTTTT
ACAAAGTGCGCGAGATCAACAACTACCACCACGCCCACGACGCCTACCTGAACGCCGTCGTGGGAACCGC
CCTGATCAAAAAGTACCCTAAGCTGGAAAGCGAGTTCGTGTACGGCGACTACAAGGTGTACGACGTGCGG
AAGATGATCGCCAAGAGCGAGCAGGAAATCGGCAAGGCTACCGCCAAGTACTTCTTCTACAGCAACATCA
TGAACTTTTTCAAGACCGAGATTACCCTGGCCAACGGCGAGATCCGGAAGCGGCCTCTGATCGAGACAAA
CGGCGAAACCGGGGAGATCGTGTGGGATAAGGGCCGGGATTTTGCCACCGTGCGGAAAGTGCTGAGCATG
CCCCAAGTGAATATCGTGAAAAAGACCGAGGTGCAGACAGGCGGCTTCAGCAAAGAGTCTATCCTGCCCA
AGAGGAACAGCGATAAGCTGATCGCCAGAAAGAAGGACTGGGACCCTAAGAAGTACGGCGGCTTCGACAG
CCCCACCGTGGCCTATTCTGTGCTGGTGGTGGCCAAAGTGGAAAAGGGCAAGTCCAAGAAACTGAAGAGT
GTGAAAGAGCTGCTGGGGATCACCATCATGGAAAGAAGCAGCTTCGAGAAGAATCCCATCGACTTTCTGG
AAGCCAAGGGCTACAAAGAAGTGAAAAAGGACCTGATCATCAAGCTGCCTAAGTACTCCCTGTTCGAGCT
GGAAAACGGCCGGAAGAGAATGCTGGCCTCTGCCGGCGAACTGCAGAAGGGAAACGAACTGGCCCTGCCC
TCCAAATATGTGAACTTCCTGTACCTGGCCAGCCACTATGAGAAGCTGAAGGGCTCCCCCGAGGATAATG
AGCAGAAACAGCTGTTTGTGGAACAGCACAAGCACTACCTGGACGAGATCATCGAGCAGATCAGCGAGTT
CTCCAAGAGAGTGATCCTGGCCGACGCTAATCTGGACAAAGTGCTGTCCGCCTACAACAAGCACCGGGAT
AAGCCCATCAGAGAGCAGGCCGAGAATATCATCCACCTGTTTACCCTGACCAATCTGGGAGCCCCTGCCG
CCTTCAAGTACTTTGACACCACCATCGACCGGAAGAGGTACACCAGCACCAAAGAGGTGCTGGACGCCAC
CCTGATCCACCAGAGCATCACCGGCCTGTACGAGACACGGATCGACCTGTCTCAGCTGGGAGGCGACAAG
CGACCTGCCGCCACAAAGAAGGCTGGACAGGCTAAGAAGAAGAAAGATTACAAAGACGATGACGATAAGG
GATCCGGAGCTACTAACTTCAGCCTGCTGAAGCAGGCTGGGGACGTGGAGGAGAACCCTGGACCTAGGAT
GACCGAGTACAAGCCCACGGTGCGCCTCGCCACCCGCGACGACGTCCCCAGGGCCGTACGCACCCTCGCC
GCCGCGTTCGCCGACTACCCCGCCACGCGCCACACCGTCGATCCGGACCGCCACATCGAGCGGGTCACCG
AGCTGCAAGAACTCTTCCTCACGCGCGTCGGGCTCGACATCGGCAAGGTGTGGGTCGCGGACGACGGCGC
CGCGGTGGCGGTCTGGACCACGCCGGAGAGCGTCGAAGCGGGGGCGGTGTTCGCCGAGATCGGCCCGCGC
ATGGCCGAGTTGAGCGGTTCCCGGCTGGCCGCGCAGCAACAGATGGAAGGCCTCCTGGCGCCGCACCGGC
CCAAGGAGCCCGCGTGGTTCCTGGCCACCGTCGGAGTGAGCCCCGACCACCAGGGCAAGGGTCTGGGCAG
CGCCGTCGTGCTCCCCGGAGTGGAGGCGGCCGAGCGCGCCGGGGTGCCCGCCTTCCTGGAGACCTCCGCG
CCCCGCAACCTCCCCTTCTACGAGCGGCTCGGCTTCACCGTCACCGCCGACGTCGAGGTGCCCGAAGGAC
CGCGCACCTGGTGCATGACCCGCAAGCCCGGTGCCGATCCTAAGTCGACAATCAACCTCTGGATTACAAA
ATTTGTGAAAGATTGACTGGTATTCTTAACTATGTTGCTCCTTTTACGCTATGTGGATACGCTGCTTTAA
TGCCTTTGTATCATGCTATTGCTTCCCGTATGGCTTTCATTTTCTCCTCCTTGTATAAATCCTGGTTGCT
GTCTCTTTATGAGGAGTTGTGGCCCGTTGTCAGGCAACGTGGCGTGGTGTGCACTGTGTTTGCTGACGCA
ACCCCCACTGGTTGGGGCATTGCCACCACCTGTCAGCTCCTTTCCGGGACTTTCGCTTTCCCCCTCCCTA
TTGCCACGGCGGAACTCATCGCCGCCTGCCTTGCCCGCTGCTGGACAGGGGCTCGGCTGTTGGGCACTGA
CAATTCCGTGGTGTTGTCGGGGAAATCATCGTCCTTTCCTTGGCTGCTCGCCTGTGTTGCCACCTGGATT
CTGCGCGGGACGTCCTTCTGCTACGTCCCTTCGGCCCTCAATCCAGCGGACCTTCCTTCCCGCGGCCTGC
TGCCGGCTCTGCGGCCTCTTCCGCGTCTTCGCCTTCGCCCTCAGACGAGTCGGATCTCCCTTTGGGCCGC
CTCCCCGCGTCGACTTTAAGACCAATGACTTACAAGGCAGCTGTAGATCTTAGCCACTTTTTAAAAGAAA
AGGGGGGACTGGAAGGGCTAATTCACTCCCAACGAAGACAAGATCTGCTTTTTGCTTGTACTGGGTCTCT
CTGGTTAGACCAGATCTGAGCCTGGGAGCTCTCTGGCTAACTAGGGAACCCACTGCTTAAGCCTCAATAA
AGCTTGCCTTGAGTGCTTCAAGTAGTGTGTGCCCGTCTGTTGTGTGACTCTGGTAACTAGAGATCCCTCA
GACCCTTTTAGTCAGTGTGGAAAATCTCTAGCAGGGCCCGTTTAAACCCGCTGATCAGCCTCGACTGTGC
CTTCTAGTTGCCAGCCATCTGTTGTTTGCCCCTCCCCCGTGCCTTCCTTGACCCTGGAAGGTGCCACTCC
CACTGTCCTTTCCTAATAAAATGAGGAAATTGCATCGCATTGTCTGAGTAGGTGTCATTCTATTCTGGGG
GGTGGGGTGGGGCAGGACAGCAAGGGGGAGGATTGGGAAGACAATAGCAGGCATGCTGGGGATGCGGTGG
GCTCTATGGCTTCTGAGGCGGAAAGAACCAGCTGGGGCTCTAGGGGGTATCCCC
[124 nt withheld, positions 10065-10188]
C
[91 nt withheld, positions 10190-10280]
A
[49 nt withheld, positions 10282-10330]
CCTTTGACGTTGGAGTCCACGTTCTTT
[37 nt withheld, positions 10358-10394]
ACCCTATCTCGGTCTATTCTTTTGATTTATAAGGGATTTTGCCGATTTCGGCCTATTGGTTAAAAAATGA
GCTGATTTAACAAAAATTTAACGCGAATTAATTCTGTGGAATGTGTGTCAGTTAGGGTGTGGAAAGTCCC
CAGGCTCCCCAGCAGGCAGAAGTATGCAAAGCATGCATCTCAATTAGTCAGCAACCAGGTGTGGAAAGTC
CCCAGGCTCCCCAGCAGGCAGAAGTATGCAAAGCATGCATCTCAATTAGTCAGCAACCATAGTCCCGCCC
CTAACTCCGCCCATCCCGCCCCTAACTCCGCCCAGTTCCGCCCATTCTCCGCCCCATGGCTGACTAATTT
TTTTTATTTATGCAGAGGCCGAGGCCGCCTCTGCCTCTGAGCTATTCCAGAAGTAGTGAGGAGGCTTTTT
TGGAGGCCTAGGCTTTTGCAAAAAGCTCCCGGGAGCTTGTATATCCATTTTCGGATCTGATCAGCACGTG
TTGACAATTAATCATCGGCATAGTATATCGGCATAGTATAATACGACAAGGTGAGGAACTAAACCATGGC
CAAGTTGACCAGTGCCGTTCCGGTGCTCACCGCGCGCGACGTCGCCGGAGCGGTCGAGTTCTGGACCGAC
CGGCTCGGGTTCTCCCGGGACTTCGTGGAGGACGACTTCGCCGGTGTGGTCCGGGACGACGTGACCCTGT
TCATCAGCGCGGTCCAGGACCAGGTGGTGCCGGACAACACCCTGGCCTGGGTGTGGGTGCGCGGCCTGGA
CGAGCTGTACGCCGAGTGGTCGGAGGTCGTGTCCACGAACTTCCGGGACGCCTCCGGGCCGGCCATGACC
GAGATCGGCGAGCAGCCGTGGGGGCGGGAGTTCGCCCTGCGCGACCCGGCCGGCAACTGCGTGCACTTCG
TGGCCGAGGAGCAGGACTGACACGTGCTACGAGATTTCGATTCCACCGCCGCCTTCTATGAAAGGTTGGG
CTTCGGAATCGTTTTCCGGGACGCCGGCTGGATGATCCTCCAGCGCGGGGATCTCATGCTGGAGTTCTTC
GCCCACCCCAACTTGTTTATTGCAGCTTATAATGGTTACAAATAAAGCAATAGCATCACAAATTTCACAA
ATAAAGCATTTTTTTCACTGCATTCTAGTTGTGGTTTGTCCAAACTCATCAATGTATCTTATCATGTCTG
TATACCGTCGACCTCTAGCTAGAGCTTGGCGTAATCATGGTCATAGCTGTTTCCTGTGTGAAATTGTTAT
CCGCTCACAATTCCACACAACATACGAGCCGGAAGCATAAAGTGTAAAGCCTGGGGTGCCTAATGAGTGA
GCTAACTCACATTAATTGCGTTGCGCTCACTGCCCGCTTTCCAGTCGGGAAACCTGTCGTGCCAGCTGCA
TTAATGAATCGGCCAACGCGCGGGGAGAGGCGGTTTGCGTATTGGGCGCTCTTCCGCTTCCTCGCTCACT
GACTCGCTGCGCTCGGTCGTTCGGCTGCGGCGAGCGGTATCAGCTCACTCAAAGGCGGTAATACGGTTAT
CCACAGAATCAGGGGATAACGCAGGAAAGAACATGTGAGCAAAAGGCCAGCAAAAGGCCAGGAACCGTAA
AAAGGCCGCGTTGCTGGCGTTTTTCCATAGGCTCCGCCCCCCTGACGAGCATCACAAAAATCGACGCTCA
AGTCAGAGGTGGCGAAACCCGACAGGACTATAAAGATACCAGGCGTTTCCCCCTGGAAGCTCCCTCGTGC
GCTCTCCTGTTCCGACCCTGCCGCTTACCGGATACCTGTCCGCCTTTCTCCCTTCGGGAAGCGTGGCGCT
TTCTCATAGCTCACGCTGTAGGTATCTCAGTTCGGTGTAGGTCGTTCGCTCCAAGCTGGGCTGTGTGCAC
GAACCCCCCGTTCAGCCCGACCGCTGCGCCTTATCCGGTAACTATCGTCTTGAGTCCAACCCGGTAAGAC
ACGACTTATCGCCACTGGCAGCAGCCACTGGTAACAGGATTAGCAGAGCGAGGTATGTAGGCGGTGCTAC
AGAGTTCTTGAAGTGGTGGCCTAACTACGGCTACACTAGAAGAACAGTATTTGGTATCTGCGCTCTGCTG
AAGCCAGTTACCTTCGGAAAAAGAGTTGGTAGCTCTTGATCCGGCAAACAAACCACCGCTGGTAGCGGTG
GTTTTTTTGTTTGCAAGCAGCAGATTACGCGCAGAAAAAAAGGATCTCAAGAAGATCCTTTGATCTTTTC
TACGGGGTCTGACGCTCAGTGGAACGAAAACTCACGTTAAGGGATTTTGGTCATGAGATTATCAAAAAGG
ATCTTCACCTAGATCCTTTTAAATTAAAAATGAAGTTTTAAATCAATCTAAAGTATATATGAGTAAACTT
GGTCTGACAGTTACCAATGCTTAATCAGTGAGGCACCTATCTCAGCGATCTGTCTATTTCGTTCATCCAT
AGTTGCCTGACTCCCCGTCGTGTAGATAACTACGATACGGGAGGGCTTACCATCTGGCCCCAGTGCTGCA
ATGATACCGCGAGACCCACGCTCACCGGCTCCAGATTTATCAGCAATAAACCAGCCAGCCGGAAGGGCCG
AGCGCAGAAGTGGTCCTGCAACTTTATCCGCCTCCATCCAGTCTATTAATTGTTGCCGGGAAGCTAGAGT
AAGTAGTTCGCCAGTTAATAGTTTGCGCAACGTTGTTGCCATTGCTACAGGCATCGTGGTGTCACGCTCG
TCGTTTGGTATGGCTTCATTCAGCTCCGGTTCCCAACGATCAAGGCGAGTTACATGATCCCCCATGTTGT
GCAAAAAAGCGGTTAGCTCCTTCGGTCCTCCGATCGTTGTCAGAAGTAAGTTGGCCGCAGTGTTATCACT
CATGGTTATGGCAGCACTGCATAATTCTCTTACTGTCATGCCATCCGTAAGATGCTTTTCTGTGACTGGT
GAGTACTCAACCAAGTCATTCTGAGAATAGTGTATGCGGCGACCGAGTTGCTCTTGCCCGGCGTCAATAC
GGGATAATACCGCGCCACATAGCAGAACTTTAAAAGTGCTCATCATTGGAAAACGTTCTTCGGGGCGAAA
ACTCTCAAGGATCTTACCGCTGTTGAGATCCAGTTCGATGTAACCCACTCGTGCACCCAACTGATCTTCA
GCATCTTTTACTTTCACCAGCGTTTCTGGGTGAGCAAAAACAGGAAGGCAAAATGCCGCAAAAAAGGGAA
TAAGGGCGACACGGAAATGTTGAATACTCATACTCTTCCTTTTTCAATATTATTGAAGCATTTATCAGGG
TTATTGTCTCATGAGCGGATACATATTTGAATGTATTTAGAAAAATAAACAAATAGGGGTTCCGCGCACA
TTTCCCCGAAAAGTGCCACCTGAC
